Addgene plasmid #1872: Cdk5-HA
Depositing lab: Sander van den Heuvel. Depositing organization: Massachusetts General Hospital. Publication: Distinct roles for cyclin-dependent kinases in cell cycle control. van den Heuvel S, Harlow E. Science 1993 Dec 24;262(5142):2050-4. 10.1126/science.8266103 PubMed 8266103.
Backbone
  Vector backbone: pCMV-neo-Bam
  Backbone size w/o insert (bp): 6550
  Vector type: Mammalian Expression
  Selectable markers: Neomycin (select with G418)
Growth in bacteria
  Bacterial resistance: Ampicillin, 100 μg/mL
  Growth temperature: 37°C
  Growth strain: DH5alpha
  Copy number: High Copy
Gene/Insert
  Gene/Insert name: Cdk5 (alt names: cyclin-dependent kinase 5; PSSALRE)
  Species: H. sapiens (human)
  Insert size (bp): 910
  Entrez Gene: CDK5 (a.k.a. LIS7, PSSALRE)
  Tag / fusion protein: HA (C terminal on insert)
  Cloning method: Restriction Enzyme; 5′ cloning site BamHI (not destroyed); 3′ cloning site BamHI (not destroyed)
  Sequencing primers: 5′ Bglob-intron-F; 3′ Bglob-pA-R
Terms and licenses: Academic/Nonprofit Terms; Industry Terms: Not Available to Industry
Depositor comments: See scanned map. Discrepancies between Addgene's QC sequence and NCBI have no functional consequence.
How to cite: Cdk5-HA was a gift from Sander van den Heuvel (Addgene plasmid # 1872 ; http://n2t.net/addgene:1872 ; RRID:Addgene_1872)
