[The description below was written by a language model from this plasmid's Addgene catalogue record, the feature table of its GenBank file and pLannotate feature annotations shown in this document.]
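Description:
Cdk5-HA is a mammalian expression plasmid built on the pCMV-neo-Bam backbone that carries the human cyclin-dependent kinase 5 cDNA (CDK5, also called PSSALRE) with an HA epitope tag at its C terminus. The roughly 910 bp insert sits in the vector's BamHI site, which is retained on both sides. In the full 7,408 nt sequence, the human cytomegalovirus immediate early enhancer and promoter are followed by a rabbit β-globin intron, the CDK5 coding sequence, a short residual β-globin coding fragment and the rabbit β-globin polyadenylation signal. This gives a spliced, polyadenylated transcript for strong constitutive expression in transfected cells. The HA tag is listed in the catalogue fields but was not picked up as a separate feature in the automated annotation. The depositor notes that differences between the quality-control sequence and the reference sequence have no functional consequence.

For propagation in E. coli the plasmid carries a high-copy ColE1/pUC-type origin and a β-lactamase gene conferring ampicillin resistance. Small remnants of lac, rop, bom and lacZα sequences reflect the backbone's cloning history. A second mammalian cassette places the Tn5-derived neomycin phosphotransferase gene between the HSV thymidine kinase promoter and polyadenylation signal, flanked by leftover transposase and ble fragments, which allows G418 selection of stable transfectants. The associated publication addresses the distinct roles of cyclin-dependent kinases in cell cycle control, so the construct suits overexpression of tagged wild-type CDK5, with detection or immunoprecipitation through the HA epitope. The accompanying GenBank record covers only an 835 bp portion of the plasmid and contains no feature annotation.
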