Features (pLannotate 1.2.2; 22 found; start..end, strand, type, name):
      1..380     +  enhancer       CMV enhancer: human cytomegalovirus immediate early enhancer
    381..584     +  promoter       CMV promoter: human cytomegalovirus (CMV) immediate early promoter
    696..1268    +  intron         β-globin intron: intron from rabbit β-globin gene
   1335..2210    +  CDS            CDK5: CDK5_HUMAN - Also known as CDKN5. Experimental evidence at protein level: Swiss-Prot protein existence level 1. Proline-directed serine/threonine-protein kinase essential for neuronal cell cycle arrest and differentiation and may be involved in apoptotic cell death in neuronal diseases by triggering abortive cell cycle re-entry. Interacts with D1 and D3-type G1 cyclins. Phosphorylates SRC, NOS3, VIM/vimentin, p35/CDK5R1, MEF2A, SIPA1L1, SH3GLB1, PXN, PAK1, MCAM/MUC18, SEPT5, SYN1, DNM1, AMPH, SYNJ1, CDK16, RAC1, RHOA, CDC42, TONEBP/NFAT5, MAPT/TAU, MAP1B, histone H1, p53/TP53, HDAC1, APEX1, PT
   2247..2324    +  CDS            HBB (fragment): HBB_PONPY - Experimental evidence at transcript level: Swiss-Prot protein existence level 2. Involved in oxygen transport from the lung to the various peripheral tissues. From Pongo pygmaeus (Bornean orangutan).
   2395..2450    +  polyA_signal   β-globin poly(A) signal: rabbit β-globin polyadenylation signal (Gil and Proudfoot, 1987)
   2832..2848    -  protein_bind   lac operator: The lac repressor binds to the lac operator to inhibit transcription in E. coli. This inhibition can be relieved by adding lactose or isopropyl-β-D-thiogalactopyranoside (IPTG). lac repressor encoded by lacI
   2856..2886    -  promoter       lac promoter: promoter for the E. coli lac operon
   2901..2922    -  protein_bind   CAP binding site: CAP binding activates transcription in the presence of cAMP. E. coli catabolite activator protein
   2935..3027    -  CDS            lacI (fragment): lac repressor; lacI; The lac repressor binds to the lac operator to inhibit transcription in E. coli. This inhibition can be relieved by adding lactose or isopropyl-β-D-thiogalactopyranoside (IPTG).
   3210..3798    -  rep_origin     ori: high-copy-number ColE1/pMB1/pBR322/pUC origin of replication
   3969..4829    -  CDS            AmpR: β-lactamase; bla; confers resistance to ampicillin, carbenicillin, and related antibiotics
   4830..4934    -  promoter       AmpR promoter: bla
   5029..5064    +  CDS            rop (fragment): Rop protein, which maintains plasmids at low copy number; rop
   5166..5265    +  misc_feature   bom (fragment): basis of mobility region from pBR322
   5271..5425    -  CDS            lacZα (fragment): LacZα fragment of β-galactosidase; lacZ fragment
   5429..5752    +  CDS            tnpA (fragment): TN5P_ECOLX - Also known as tnp. Experimental evidence at protein level: Swiss-Prot protein existence level 1. Mediates transposition of transposon Tn5 by a 'cut and paste' mechanism. First, the monomeric transposase binds the 19 bp inverted DNA repeats flanking the transposon. Then, dimerization of the DNA- bound transposase creates a synaptic DNA complex. After nicking of the first DNA strand, excision of the transposon proceeds through a series of intermediates. The transposase then mediates the insertion of the transposon at a new site by strand transfer. The activity of the wild- type tran
   5835..5980    +  promoter       HSV TK promoter: herpes simplex virus thymidine kinase promoter
   6037..6828    +  CDS            neo: KKA2_KLEPN - Also known as kan, nptII. Experimental evidence at protein level: Swiss-Prot protein existence level 1. Resistance to kanamycin, neomycin, paromomycin, ribostamycin, butirosin and gentamicin B. From Klebsiella pneumoniae.
   6852..7007    +  CDS            ble (fragment): BLE_KLEPN - Experimental evidence at protein level: Swiss-Prot protein existence level 1. Binding protein with a strong affinity to the bleomycin family of antibiotics. Binds to CL990; an antimitotic-antibiotic compound. From Klebsiella pneumoniae.
   7069..7116    +  polyA_signal   HSV TK poly(A) signal: herpes simplex virus thymidine kinase polyadenylation signal (Cole and Stacy, 1985)
   7207..7223    -  polyA_signal   bGH poly(A) signal (fragment): bovine growth hormone polyadenylation signal
>Addgene plasmid #1872 | Cdk5-HA | addgene full sequence | sequence record 169081 | Addgene NGS Result
GACATTGATTATTGACTAGTTATTAATAGTAATCAATTACGGGGTCATTAGTTCATAGCCCATATATGGA
GTTCCGCGTTACATAACTTACGGTAAATGGCCCGCCTGGCTGACCGCCCAACGACCCCCGCCCATTGACG
TCAATAATGACGTATGTTCCCATAGTAACGCCAATAGGGACTTTCCATTGACGTCAATGGGTGGAGTATT
TACGGTAAACTGCCCACTTGGCAGTACATCAAGTGTATCATATGCCAAGTACGCCCCCTATTGACGTCAA
TGACGGTAAATGGCCCGCCTGGCATTATGCCCAGTACATGACCTTATGGGACTTTCCTACTTGGCAGTAC
ATCTACGTATTAGTCATCGCTATTACCATGGTGATGCGGTTTTGGCAGTACATCAATGGGCGTGGATAGC
GGTTTGACTCACGGGGATTTCCAAGTCTCCACCCCATTGACGTCAATGGGAGTTTGTTTTGGCACCAAAA
TCAACGGGACTTTCCAAAATGTCGTAACAACTCCGCCCCATTGACGCAAATGGGCGGTAGGCGTGTACGG
TGGGAGGTCTATATAAGCAGAGCTCGTTTAGTGAACCGTCAGATCGCCTGGAGACGCCATCCACGCTGTT
TTGACCTCCATAGAAGACACCGGGACCGATCCAGCCTCCGGTCGACCGATCCTGAGAACTTCAGGGTGAG
TTTGGGGACCCTTGATTGTTCTTTCTTTTTCGCTATTGTAAAATTCATGTTATATGGAGGGGGCAAAGTT
TTCAGGGTGTTGTTTAGAATGGGAAGATGTCCCTTGTATCACCATGGACCCTCATGATAATTTTGTTTCT
TTCACTTTCTACTCTGTTGACAACCATTGTCTCCTCTTATTTTCTTTTCATTTTCTGTAACTTTTTCGTT
AAACTTTAGCTTGCATTTGTAACGAATTTTTAAATTCACTTTTGTTTATTTGTCAGATTGTAAGTACTTT
CTCTAATCACTTTTTTTTCAAGGCAATCAGGGTATATTATATTGTACTTCAGCACAGTTTTAGAGAACAA
TTGTTATAATTAAATGATAAGGTAGAATATTTCTGCATATAAATTCTGGCTGGCGTGGAAATATTCTTAT
TGGTAGAAACAACTACACCCTGGTCATCATCCTGCCTTTCTCTTTATGGTTACAATGATATACACTGTTT
GAGATGAGGATAAAATACTCTGAGTCCAAACCGGGCCCCTCTGCTAACCATGTTCATGCCTTCTTCTCTT
TCCTACAGCTCCTGGGCAACGTGCTGGTTGTTGTGCTGTCTCATCATTTTGGCAAAGAATTCCTCGACGG
ATCCATGCAGAAATACAAGAAACTGGAAAAGATTGGGGAAGGCACCTACGGAACTGTGTTCAAGGCCAAA
AACCGGGAGACTCATGAGATCGTGGCTCTGAAACGGGTGAGGCTGGATGACGATGATGAGGGTGTGCCGA
GTTCCGCCCTCCGGGAGATCTGCCTACTCAAGGAGCTGAAGCACAAGAACATCGTCAGGCTTCATGACGT
CCTGCACAGCGACAAGAAGCTGACTTTGGTTTTTGAATTCTGTGACCAGGACCTGAAGAAGTATTTTGAC
AGTTGCAATGGTGACCTCGATCCTGAGATTGTAAAGTCATTCCTCTTCCAGCTACTAAAAGGGCTGGGAT
TCTGTCATAGCCGCAATGTGCTACACAGGGACCTGAAGCCCCAGAACCTGCTAATAAACAGGAATGGGGA
GCTGAAATTGGCTGATTTTGGCCTGGCTCGAGCCTTTGGGATTCCCGTCCGCTGTTACTCAGCTGAGGTG
GTCACACTGTGGTACCGCCCACCGGATGTCCTCTTTGGGGCCAAGCTGTACTCCACGTCCATCGACATGT
GGTCAGCCGGCTGCATCTTTGCAGAGCTGGCCAATGTTGGGCGGCCTCTTTTTCCCGGCAATGATGTCGA
TGACCAGTTGAAGAGGATCTTCCGACTGCTGGGGACGCCCACCGAGGAGCAGTGGCCCTCTATGACCAAG
CTGCCAGACTATAAGCCCTATCCGATGTACCCGGCCACAACATCCCTGGTGAACGTCGTGCCCAAACTCA
ATGCCACAGGGAGGGATCTGCTGCAGAACCTTCTGAAGTGTAACCCTGTCCAGCGTATCTCAGCAGAAGA
GGCCCTGCAGCACCCCTACTTCTCCGACTTCTGTCCGCCCTATGATGTGCCAGATTATGCTTAGGGATCC
GTCGAGGAATTCACTCCTCAGGTGCAGGCTGCCTATCAGAAGGTGGTGGCTGGTGTGGCCAATGCCCTGG
CTCACAAATACCACTGAGATCTTTTTCCCTCTGCCAAAAATTATGGGGACATCATGAAGCCCCTTGAGCA
TCTGACTTCTGGCTAATAAAGGAAATTTATTTTCATTGCAATAGTGTGTTGGAATTTTTTGTGTCTCTCA
CTCGGAAGGACATATGGGAGGGCAAATCATTTAAAACATCAGAATGAGTATTTGGTTTAGAGTTTGGCAA
CATATGCCCATATGCTGGCTGCCATGAACAAAGGTTGGCTATAAAGAGGTCATCAGTATATGAAACAGCC
CCCTGCTGTCCATTCCTTATTCCATAGAAAAGCCTTGACTTGAGGTTAGATTTTTTTTATATTTTGTTTT
GTGTTATTTTTTTCTTTAACATCCCTAAAATTTTCCTTACATGTTTTACTAGCCAGATTTTTCCTCCTCT
CCTGACTACTCCCAGTCATAGCTGTCCCTCTTCTCTTATGGAGATCCCTCGACGGATCGGCCGCAATTCG
TAATCATGTCATAGCTGTTTCCTGTGTGAAATTGTTATCCGCTCACAATTCCACACAACATACGAGCCGG
AAGCATAAAGTGTAAAGCCTGGGGTGCCTAATGAGTGAGCTAACTCACATTAATTGCGTTGCGCTCACTG
CCCGCTTTCCAGTCGGGAAACCTGTCGTGCCAGCTGCATTAATGAATCGGCCAACGCGCGGGGAGAGGCG
GTTTGCGTATTGGGCGCTCTTCCGCTTCCTCGCTCACTGACTCGCTGCGCTCGGTCGTTCGGCTGCGGCG
AGCGGTATCAGCTCACTCAAAGGCGGTAATACGGTTATCCACAGAATCAGGGGATAACGCAGGAAAGAAC
ATGTGAGCAAAAGGCCAGCAAAAGGCCAGGAACCGTAAAAAGGCCGCGTTGCTGGCGTTTTTCCATAGGC
TCCGCCCCCCTGACGAGCATCACAAAAATCGACGCTCAAGTCAGAGGTGGCGAAACCCGACAGGACTATA
AAGATACCAGGCGTTTCCCCCTGGAAGCTCCCTCGTGCGCTCTCCTGTTCCGACCCTGCCGCTTACCGGA
TACCTGTCCGCCTTTCTCCCTTCGGGAAGCGTGGCGCTTTCTCATAGCTCACGCTGTAGGTATCTCAGTT
CGGTGTAGGTCGTTCGCTCCAAGCTGGGCTGTGTGCACGAACCCCCCGTTCAGCCCGACCGCTGCGCCTT
ATCCGGTAACTATCGTCTTGAGTCCAACCCGGTAAGACACGACTTATCGCCACTGGCAGCAGCCACTGGT
AACAGGATTAGCAGAGCGAGGTATGTAGGCGGTGCTACAGAGTTCTTGAAGTGGTGGCCTAACTACGGCT
ACACTAGAAGAACAGTATTTGGTATCTGCGCTCTGCTGAAGCCAGTTACCTTCGGAAAAAGAGTTGGTAG
CTCTTGATCCGGCAAACAAACCACCGCTGGTAGCGGTGGTTTTTTTGTTTGCAAGCAGCAGATTACGCGC
AGAAAAAAAGGATCTCAAGAAGATCCTTTGATCTTTTCTACGGGGTCTGACGCTCAGTGGAACGAAAACT
CACGTTAAGGGATTTTGGTCATGAGATTATCAAAAAGGATCTTCACCTAGATCCTTTTAAATTAAAAATG
AAGTTTTAAATCAATCTAAAGTATATATGAGTAAACTTGGTCTGACAGTTACCAATGCTTAATCAGTGAG
GCACCTATCTCAGCGATCTGTCTATTTCGTTCATCCATAGTTGCCTGACTCCCCGTCGTGTAGATAACTA
CGATACGGGAGGGCTTACCATCTGGCCCCAGTGCTGCAATGATACCGCGAGACCCACGCTCACCGGCTCC
AGATTTATCAGCAATAAACCAGCCAGCCGGAAGGGCCGAGCGCAGAAGTGGTCCTGCAACTTTATCCGCC
TCCATCCAGTCTATTAATTGTTGCCGGGAAGCTAGAGTAAGTAGTTCGCCAGTTAATAGTTTGCGCAACG
TTGTTGCCATTGCTACAGGCATCGTGGTGTCACGCTCGTCGTTTGGTATGGCTTCATTCAGCTCCGGTTC
CCAACGATCAAGGCGAGTTACATGATCCCCCATGTTGTGCAAAAAAGCGGTTAGCTCCTTCGGTCCTCCG
ATCGTTGTCAGAAGTAAGTTGGCCGCAGTGTTATCACTCATGGTTATGGCAGCACTGCATAATTCTCTTA
CTGTCATGCCATCCGTAAGATGCTTTTCTGTGACTGGTGAGTACTCAACCAAGTCATTCTGAGAATAGTG
TATGCGGCGACCGAGTTGCTCTTGCCCGGCGTCAATACGGGATAATACCGCGCCACATAGCAGAACTTTA
AAAGTGCTCATCATTGGAAAACGTTCTTCGGGGCGAAAACTCTCAAGGATCTTACCGCTGTTGAGATCCA
GTTCGATGTAACCCACTCGTGCACCCAACTGATCTTCAGCATCTTTTACTTTCACCAGCGTTTCTGGGTG
AGCAAAAACAGGAAGGCAAAATGCCGCAAAAAAGGGAATAAGGGCGACACGGAAATGTTGAATACTCATA
CTCTTCCTTTTTCAATATTATTGAAGCATTTATCAGGGTTATTGTCTCATGAGCGGATACATATTTGAAT
GTATTTAGAAAAATAAACAAATAGGGGTTCCGCGCACATTTCCCCGAAAAGTGCCACCTGACGTCTAAGA
AACCATTATTATCATGACATTAACCTATAAAAATAGGCGTATCACGAGGCCCTTTCGTCTCGCGCGTTTC
GGTGATGACGGTGAAAACCTCTGACACATGCAGCTCCCGGAGACGGTCACAGCTTGTCTGTAAGCGGATG
CCGGGAGCAGACAAGCCCGTCAGGGCGCGTCAGCGGGTGTTGGCGGGTGTCGGGGCTGGCTTAACTATGC
GGCATCAGAGCAGATTGTACTGAGAGTGCACCATATGCGGTGTGAAATACCGCACAGATGCGTAAGGAGA
AAATACCGCATCAGGCGCCATTCGCCATTCAGGCTGCGCAACTGTTGGGAAGGGCGATCGGTGCGGGCCT
CTTCGCTATTACGCCAGCTGGCGAAAGGGGGATGTGCTGCAAGGCGATTAAGTTGGGTAACGCCAGGGTT
TTCCCAGTCACGACGTTGTAAAACGACGGCCAGTGCCAAGCTTCACGCTGCCGCAAGCACTCAGGGCGCA
AGGGCTGCTAAAGGAAGCGGAACACGTAGAAAGCCAGTCCGCAGAAACGGTGCTGACCCCGGATGAATGT
CAGCTACTGGGCTATCTGGACAAGGGAAAACGCAAGCGCAAAGAGAAAGCAGGTAGCTTGCAGTGGGCTT
ACATGGCGATAGCTAGACTGGGCGGTTTTATGGACAGCAAGCGAACCGGAATTGCCAGCTGGGGCGCCCT
CTGGTAAGGTTGGGAAGCCCTGCAAAGTAAACTGGATGGCTTTCTTGCCGCCAAGGATCTGATGGCGCAG
GGGATCAAGATCCTGCTTCATCCCCGTGGCCCGTTGCTCGCGTTTGCTGGCGGTGTCCCCGGAAGAAATA
TATTTGCATGTCTTTAGTTCTATGATGACACAAACCCCGCCCAGCGTCTTGTCATTGGCGAATTCGAACA
CGCAGATGCAGTCGGGGCGGCGCGGTCCCAGGTCCACTTCGCATATTAAGGTGACGCGTGTGGCCTCGAA
CACCGAGCGACCCTGCAGCGACCCGCTTAACAGCGTCAACAGCGTGCCGCAGATCTGATCAAGAGACAGG
ATGAGGATCGTTTCGCATGATTGAACAAGATGGATTGCACGCAGGTTCTCCGGCCGCTTGGGTGGAGAGG
CTATTCGGCTATGACTGGGCACAACAGACAATCGGCTGCTCTGATGCCGCCGTGTTCCGGCTGTCAGCGC
AGGGGCGCCCGGTTCTTTTTGTCAAGACCGACCTGTCCGGTGCCCTGAATGAACTGCAGGACGAGGCAGC
GCGGCTATCGTGGCTGGCCACGACGGGCGTTCCTTGCGCAGCTGTGCTCGACGTTGTCACTGAAGCGGGA
AGGGACTGGCTGCTATTGGGCGAAGTGCCGGGGCAGGATCTCCTGTCATCTCACCTTGCTCCTGCCGAGA
AAGTATCCATCATGGCTGATGCAATGCGGCGGCTGCATACGCTTGATCCGGCTACCTGCCCATTCGACCA
CCAAGCGAAACATCGCATCGAGCGAGCACGTACTCGGATGGAAGCCGGTCTTGTCGATCAGGATGATCTG
GACGAAGAGCATCAGGGGCTCGCGCCAGCCGAACTGTTCGCCAGGCTCAAGGCGCGCATGCCCGACGGCG
AGGATCTCGTCGTGACCCATGGCGATGCCTGCTTGCCGAATATCATGGTGGAAAATGGCCGCTTTTCTGG
ATTCATCGACTGTGGCCGGCTGGGTGTGGCGGACCGCTATCAGGACATAGCGTTGGCTACCCGTGATATT
GCTGAAGAGCTTGGCGGCGAATGGGCTGACCGCTTCCTCGTGCTTTACGGTATCGCCGCTCCCGATTCGC
AGCGCATCGCCTTCTATCGCCTTCTTGACGAGTTCTTCTGAGCGGGACTCTGGGGTTCGAAATGACCGAC
CAAGCGACGCCCAACCTGCCATCACGAGATTTCGATTCCACCGCCGCCTTCTATGAAAGGTTGGGCTTCG
GAATCGTTTTCCGGGACGCCGGCTGGATGATCCTCCAGCGCGGGGATCTCATGCTGGAGTTCTTCGCCCA
CCCCGGGAGATGGGGGAGGCTAACTGAAACACGGAAGGAGACAATACCGGAAGGAACCCGCGCTATGACG
GCAATAAAAAGACAGAATAAAACGCACGGTGTTGGGTCGTTTGTTCATAAACGCGGGGTTCGGTCCCAGG
GCTGGCACTCTGTCGATACCCCACCGAGACCCCATTGGGGCCAATACGCCCGCGTTTCTTCCTTTTCCCC
ACCCCACCCCCCAAGTTCGGGTGAAGGCCCAGGGCTCGCAGCCAACGTCGGGGCGGCAAGCCCTGCCATA
GCCACGGGCCCCGTGGGTTAGGGACGGCGGATCGCGGCCCTCTAGAGAGCTTGGCCCATTGCATACGTTG
TATCCATATCATAATATGTACATTTATATTGGCTCATGTCCAACATTACCGCCATGTT
