LOCUS       Exported 835 bp ds-DNA linear SYN 20-MAY-2021
DEFINITION  synthetic linear DNA
ACCESSION   .
VERSION     .
KEYWORDS    Cdk5-HA
SOURCE      synthetic DNA construct
  ORGANISM  synthetic DNA construct
REFERENCE   1 (bases 1 to 835)
  AUTHORS   van den Heuvel S, Harlow E
  TITLE     Distinct roles for cyclin-dependent kinases in cell cycle control.
  JOURNAL   Science 1993 Dec 24;262(5142):2050-4.
  PUBMED    8266103
REFERENCE   2 (bases 1 to 835)
  AUTHORS   .
  TITLE     Direct Submission
  JOURNAL   Exported May 20, 2021 from SnapGene Server 1.1.58
            http://www.snapgene.com
FEATURES             Location/Qualifiers
     source          1..835
                     /organism="synthetic DNA construct"
                     /mol_type="other DNA"
ORIGIN
        1 ccagccacca ccttctgata ggcagcctgc acctgaggag tgaattcctc gacggatccc
       61 taagcataat ctggcacatc atagggcgga cagaagtcgg agaagtaggg gtgctgcagg
      121 gcctcttctg ctgagatacg ctggacaggg ttacacttca gaaggttctg cagcagatcc
      181 ctccctgtgg cattgagttt gggcacgacg ttcaccaggg atgttgtggc cgggtacatc
      241 ggatagggct tatagtctgg cagcttggtc atagagggcc actgctcctc ggtgggcgtc
      301 cccagcagtc ggaagatcct cttcaactgg tcatcgacat cattgccggg aaaaagaggc
      361 cgcccaacat tggccagctc tgcaaagatg cagccggctg accacatgtc gatggacgtg
      421 gagtacagct tggccccaaa gaggacatcc ggtgggcggt accacagtgt gaccacctca
      481 gctgagtaac agcggacggg aatcccaaag gctcgagcca ggccaaaatc agccaatttc
      541 agctccccat tcctgtttat tagcaggttc tggggcttca ggtccctgtg tagcacattg
      601 cggctatgac agaatcccag cccttttagt agctggaaga ggaatgactt tacaatctca
      661 ggatcgaggt caccattgca actgtcaaaa tacttcttca ggtcctggtc acagaattca
      721 aaaaccaaag tcagcttctt gtcgctgtgc aggacgtcat gaagcctgac gatgttcttg
      781 tgcttcagct ccttgagtag gcagatctcc cggagggcgg aactcggcac accct
//
