>Addgene plasmid #1872 | Cdk5-HA | addgene partial sequence | sequence record 55292 | Bglob-intron-F 5'-ctggtcatcatcctgccttt-3'
AAATACTCTGAGTCCAAACCGGGCCCCTCTGCTAACCATGTTCATGCCTTCTTCTCTTTCCTACAGCTCC
TGGGCAACGTGCTGGTTGTTGTGCTGTCTCATCATTTTGGCAAAGAATTCCTCGACGGATCCATGCAGAA
ATACAAGAAACTGGAAAAGATTGGGGAAGGCACCTACGGAACTGTGTTCAAGGCCAAAAACCGGGAGACT
CATGAGATCGTGGCTCTGAAACGGGTGAGGCTGGATGACGATGATGAGGGTGTGCCGAGTTCCGCCCTCC
GGGAGATCTGCCTACTCAAGGAGCTGAAGCACAAGAACATCGTCAGGCTTCATGACGTCCTGCACAGCGA
CAAGAAGCTGACTTTGGTTTTTGAATTCTGTGACCAGGACCTGAAGAAGTATTTTGACAGTTGCAATGGT
GACCTCGATCCTGAGATTGTAAAGTCATTCCTCTTCCAGCTACTAAAAGGGCTGGGATTCTGTCATAGCC
GCAATGTGCTACACAGGGACCTGAAGCCCCAGAACCTGCTAATAAACAGGAATGGGGAGCTGAAATTGGC
TGATTTTGGCCTGGCTCGAGCCTTTGGGATTCCCGTCCGCTGTTACTCAGCTGAGGTGGTCACACTGTGG
TACCGCCCACCGGATGTCCTCTTTGGGGCCAAGCTGTACTCCACGTCCATCGACATGTGGTCAGCCGGCT
GCATCTTTGCAGAGCTGGCCAATGTTGGGCGGCCTCTTTTTCCCGGCAATGATGTCGATGACCAGTTGAA
GAGGATCTTCCGACTGCTGGGGACGCCCACCGAGGAGCAGTGGC
